Addgene plasmid #148167: pAc5.1B-lambdaN-HA-DmThor-Y54AM59A-V5His6_Z
Purpose: Insect Expression of DmThor-Y54AM59A
Depositing lab: Elisa Izaurralde. Depositing organization: Max Planck Institute for Developmental Biology. Publication: 4E-BPs require non-canonical 4E-binding motifs and a lateral surface of eIF4E to repress translation. Igreja C, Peter D, Weiler C, Izaurralde E. Nat Commun. 2014 Sep 2;5:4790. doi: 10.1038/ncomms5790. PubMed 25179781.
Backbone
  Vector backbone: Unknown
  Vector type: Insect Expression
Growth in bacteria
  Bacterial resistance: Ampicillin, 100 μg/mL
  Growth temperature: 37°C
  Growth strain: DH5alpha
  Copy number: Low Copy
Gene/Insert
  Gene/Insert name: DmThor-Y54AM59A
  Species: D. melanogaster (fly)
  Mutation: two silent mutations compared to the sequence given by NCBI: NM_057947.4
  Entrez Gene: Thor (a.k.a. Dmel_CG8846, 153432_at, 43-BP, 4E-BP, 4E-BP1, 4EBP, 4e-BP, 4e-bp, 4eBP, 4ebp, BcDNA.HL08053, BcDNA:HL08053, CG8846, CT8705, Dm 4E-BP, Dmel\CG8846, Phas1, Thor/EIF4EBP, anon-WO0172774.158, d4E-BP, d4E-BP1, d4EBP, d4e-bp, d4eBP, dthor, eIF4E-BP, l(2)06270, l(2)k07736, l(2)k13517, pp20, thor)
  Cloning method: Unknown
Terms and licenses: Academic/Nonprofit Terms; Industry Terms: Not Available to Industry
Depositor comments: Plasmids from this collection were made available to the research community and donated after the lab closed. Please note that the sequence provided by the depositing laboratory may be theoretical/predicted or based on Sanger sequencing results. There may be discrepancies between sequencing results obtained by Addgene and the depositor sequence. If an Addgene verified sequence is not available, please contact before placing your order to request that our lab fully sequence the plasmid.
How to cite: pAc5.1B-lambdaN-HA-DmThor-Y54AM59A-V5His6_Z was a gift from Elisa Izaurralde (Addgene plasmid # 148167 ; http://n2t.net/addgene:148167 ; RRID:Addgene_148167)
