[The description below was written by a language model from this plasmid's Addgene catalogue record and pLannotate feature annotations shown in this document.]
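Description:
pAc5.1B-lambdaN-HA-DmThor-Y54AM59A-V5His6_Z is a 5.8 kb insect expression plasmid for producing a mutant form of the Drosophila melanogaster translational repressor Thor (4E-BP). The catalogue lists the backbone as unknown, although the name and the annotated parts point to a pAc5.1-type layout. The Drosophila actin 5C (Ac5) promoter drives strong constitutive transcription in fly cells, and an SV40 polyadenylation signal lies downstream of the coding region. In bacteria the plasmid replicates from a ColE1/pUC-family origin and is selected with ampicillin through the β-lactamase gene and its own promoter. The record describes it as low copy even though the origin is annotated as a high-copy type. Short fragments of SV40 large T antigen and a tetracycline resistance gene are also annotated. These appear to be non-functional backbone remnants.

The open reading frame begins with a fragment of the bacteriophage lambda N protein, followed by an HA epitope (annotated as a partial 3xHA match) and then the Thor coding sequence. A V5 tag sits just downstream of Thor. The name also implies a His6 tag, which the feature table does not annotate, and whether these C-terminal tags are read through in frame is not stated. The lambdaN peptide binds BoxB RNA hairpins, so such fusions are commonly used to tether a protein to a BoxB-containing reporter mRNA, while HA allows detection or immunoprecipitation. The Y54A and M59A substitutions named in the construct are not explained in the record. The associated study concerns the eIF4E-binding motifs of 4E-BPs, so they plausibly serve to disrupt eIF4E binding. The depositor also notes two silent changes relative to the reference transcript and cautions that the supplied sequence may be theoretical.
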