Features (pLannotate 1.2.2; 11 found; start..end, strand, type, name):
     56..2568    +  promoter       Ac5 promoter: Drosophila melanogaster actin 5C promoter
   2588..2653    +  CDS            N (fragment): REGN_LAMBD - Experimental evidence at protein level: Swiss-Prot protein existence level 1. Plays a role as a transcriptional antitermination factor that allows the virus to initiate its lytic phase. Activates expression of the delayed viral early genes by modifying host RNA polymerase (RNAP) into a form that is resistant to termination signals. This antitermination function requires the host NusA protein which serves to stabilize the interaction between antitermination protein N and host RNA polymerase. From Escherichia phage lambda (Bacteriophage lambda).
   2678..2704    +  CDS            3xHA (fragment): three tandem HA epitope tags
   2722..3072    +  CDS            Thor: 4EBP_DROME - Experimental evidence at protein level: Swiss-Prot protein existence level 1. Repressor of translation initiation that regulates eIF4E1 activity by preventing its assembly into the eIF4F complex (PubMed:11389445, PubMed:19804760, PubMed:25702871). Hypophosphorylated form competes with eIF4G1 and strongly binds to eIF4E1, leading to repress translation (PubMed:25702871). In contrast, hyperphosphorylated form dissociates from eIF4E1, allowing interaction between eIF4G1 and eIF4E1, leading to initiation of translation (PubMed:25702871). Acts as a regulator of various biological proce
   3103..3144    +  CDS            V5 tag: epitope tag from simian virus 5
   3244..3378    -  polyA_signal   SV40 poly(A) signal: SV40 polyadenylation signal
   3401..3485    -  CDS            large T antigen (fragment): large T antigen from SV40 (simian virus 40)
   3486..3956    +  CDS            TcR (fragment): tetracycline efflux protein; tet; confers resistance to tetracycline
   4000..4588    -  rep_origin     ori: high-copy-number ColE1/pMB1/pBR322/pUC origin of replication
   4759..5619    -  CDS            AmpR: β-lactamase; bla; confers resistance to ampicillin, carbenicillin, and related antibiotics
   5620..5724    -  promoter       AmpR promoter: bla
>Addgene plasmid #148167 | pAc5.1B-lambdaN-HA-DmThor-Y54AM59A-V5His6_Z | depositor full sequence | sequence record 290615 | Full Sequence
CTTCAAGGAATTAATTCTATATTCTAAAAACACAAATGATACTTCTAAAAAAAATCATGAATGGCATCAA
CTCTGAATCAAATCTTTGCAGATGCACCTACTTCTCATTTCCACTGTCACATCATTTTTCCAGATCTCGC
TGCCTGTTATGTGGCCCACAAACCAAGACACGTTTTATGGCCATTAAAGCTGGCTGATCGTCGCCAAACA
CCAAATACATATCAATATGTACATTCGAGAAAGAAGCGATCAAAGAAGCGTCTTCGGGCGAGTAGGAGAA
TGCGGAGGAGAAGGAGAACGAGCTGATCTAGTATCTCTCCACAATCCAATGCCAACTGACCAACTGGCCA
TATTCGGAGCAATTTGAAGCCAATTTCCATCGCCTGGCGATCGCTCCATTCTTGGCTATATGTTTTTCAC
CGTTCCCGGGGCCATTTTCAAAGACTCGTCGGTAAGATAAGATTGTGTCACTCGCTGTCTCTCTTCATTT
GTCGAAGAATGCTGAGGAATTTCGCGATGACGTCGGCGAGTATTTTGAAGAATGAGAATAATTTGTATTT
ATACGAAAATCAGTTAGTGGAATTTTCTACAAAAACATGTTATCTATAGATAATTTTGTTGCAAAATATG
TTGACTATGACAAAGATTGTATGTATATACCTTTAATGTATTCTCATTTTCTTATGTATTTATAATGGCA
ATGATGATACTGATGATATTTTAAGATGATGCCAGACCACAGGCTGATTTCTGCGTCTTTTGCCGAACGC
AGTGCATGTGCGGTTGTTGTTTTTTGGAATAGTTTCAATTTTCGGACTGTCCGCTTTGATTTCAGTTTCT
TGGCTTATTCAAAAAGCAAAGTAAAGCCAAAAAAGCGAGATGGCAATACCAAATGCGGCAAAACGGTAGT
GGAAGGAAAGGGGTGCGGGGCAGCGGAAGGAAGGGTGGGGCGGGGCGTGGCGGGGTCTGTGGCTGGGCGC
GACGTCACCGACGTTGGAGCCACTCCTTTGACCATGTGTGCGTGTGTGTATTATTCGTGTCTCGCCACTC
GCCGGTTGTTTTTTTCTTTTTATCTCGCTCTCTCTAGCGCCATCTCGTACGCATGCTCAACGCACCGCAT
GTTGCCGTGTCCTTTATGCGTCATTTTGGCTCGAAATAGGCAATTATTTAAACAAAGATTAGTCAACGAA
AACGCTAAAATAAATAAGTCTACAATATGGTTACTTATTGCCATGTGTGTGCAGCCAACGATAGCAACAA
AAGCAACAACACAGTGGCTTTCCCTCTTTCACTTTTTGTTTGCAAGCGCGTGCGAGCAAGACGGCACGAC
CGGCAAACGCAATTACGCTGACAAAGAGCAGACGAAGTTTTGGCCGAAAAACATCAAGGCGCCTGATACG
AATGCATTTGCAATAACAATTGCGATATTTAATATTGTTTATGAAGCTGTTTGACTTCAAAACACACAAA
AAAAAAAATAAAACAAATTATTTGAAAGAGAATTAGGAATCGGACAGCTTATCGTTACGGGCTAACAGCA
CACCGAGACGAAATAGCTTACCTGACGTCACAGCCTCTGGAAGAACTGCCGCCAAGCAGAGAGAGAGAGA
AAAAGAGGGAGAGCAGCTTAGACCGCATGTGCTTGTGTGTGAGGCGTCTCTCTCTTCGTCTCCTGTTTGC
GCAAACGCATAGACTGCACTGAGAAAATCGATTACCTATTTTTTATGAATGAATATTTGCACTATTACTA
TTCAAAACTATTAAGATAGCAATCACATTCAATAGCCAAATACTATACCACCTGAGCGATGCAACGAAAT
GATCAATTTGAGCAAAAATGCTGCATATTTAGGACGGCATCATTATAGAAATGCTTCTTGCTGTGTACTT
TTCTCTCGTCTGGCAGCTGTTTCGCCGTTATTGTTAAAACCGGCTTAAGTTAGGTGTGTTTTCTACGACT
AGTGATGCCCCTACTAGAAGATGTGTGTTGCACAAATGTCCCTGAATAACCAATTTGAAGTGCAGATAGC
AGTAAACGTAAGCTAATATGAATATTATTTAACTGTAATGTTTTAATATCGCTGGACATTACTAATAAAC
CCACTATAAACACATGTACATATGTATGTTTTGGCATACAATGAGTAGTTGGGGAAAAAATGTGTAAAAG
CACCGTGACCATCACAGCATAAAGATAACCAGCTGAAGTATCGAATATGAGTAACCCCCAAATTGAATCA
CATGCCGCAACTGATAGGACCCATGGAAGTACACTCTTCATGGCGATATACAAGACACACACAAGCACGA
ACACCCAGTTGCGGAGGAAATTCTCCGTAAATGAAAACCCAATCGGCGAACAATTCATACCCATATATGG
TAAAAGTTTTGAACGCGACTTGAGAGCGGAGAGCATTGCGGCTGATAAGGTTTTAGCGCTAAGCGGGCTT
TATAAAACGGGCTGCGGGACCAGTTTTCATATCACTACCGTTTGAGTTCTTGTGCTGTGTGGATACTCCT
CCCGACACAAAGCCGCTCCATCAGCCAGCAGTCGTCTAATCCAGAGACCCCGGATCGGGGTACCAACATG
GACGCACAAACACGACGACGTGAGCGTCGCGCTGAGAAACAAGCTCAATGGAAAGCTGCAAACGGTGGAT
CTCCTCCACATATGGCTTACCCATACGATGTTCCAGATTACGCTCCTCCAAGCTTGAATTCATGTCCGCT
TCACCCACCGCCCGTCAAGCCATCACCCAGGCCCTGCCCATGATCACCAGGAAGGTTGTCATCTCGGATC
CGATCCAGATGCCCGAGGTGTACTCCTCGACGCCCGGCGGAACCCTCTACTCCACCACTCCTGGAGGCAC
CAAACTTATCGCCGAGCGGGCTTTCGCGAAGAATCTCCGTGGCTCCCCATTGAGCCAAACTCCGCCGTCC
AACGTGCCCAGTTGCTTGCTGAGGGGCACTCCGCGTACTCCCTTCCGCAAGTGCGTGCCCGTCCCCACGG
AACTGATCAAGCAGACCAAGTCGCTGAAGATCGAGGACCAGGAACAGTTCCAACTGGATCTGCGCTCGAG
TCTAGAGGGCCCGCGGTTCGAAGGTAAGCCTATCCCTAACCCTCTCCTCGGTCTCGATTCTACGCGTACC
GGTCATCATCACCATCACCATTGAGTTTAAACCCGCTGATCAGCCTCGACTGTGCCTTCTAAGGCCTGAG
CTCGCTGATCAGCCTCGATCGAGGATCCAGACATGATAAGATACATTGATGAGTTTGGACAAACCACAAC
TAGAATGCAGTGAAAAAAATGCTTTATTTGTGAAATTTGTGATGCTATTGCTTTATTTGTAACCATTATA
AGCTGCAATAAACAAGTTAACAACAACAATTGCATTCATTTTATGTTTCAGGTTCAGGGGGAGGTGTGGG
AGGTTTTTTAAAGCAAGTAAAACCTCTACAAATGTGGTATGGCTGATTATGATCAGTCGACCGATGCCCT
TGAGAGCCTTCAACCCAGTCAGCTCCTTCCGGTGGGCGCGGGGCATGACTATCGTCGCCGCACTTATGAC
TGTCTTCTTTATCATGCAACTCGTAGGACAGGTGCCGGCAGCGCTCTGGGTCATTTTCGGCGAGGACCGC
TTTCGCTGGAGCGCGACGATGATCGGCCTGTCGCTTGCGGTATTCGGAATCTTGCACGCCCTCGCTCAAG
CCTTCGTCACTGGTCCCGCCACCAAACGTTTCGGCGAGAAGCAGGCCATTATCGCCGGCATGGCGGCCGA
CGCGCTGGGCTACGTCTTGCTGGCGTTCGCGACGCGAGGCTGGATGGCCTTCCCCATTATGATTCTTCTC
GCTTCCGGCGGCATCGGGATGCCCGCGTTGCAGGCCATGCTGTCCAGGCAGGTAGATGACGACCATCAGG
GACAGCTTCAAGGATCGCTCGCGGCTCTTACCAGCCAGCAAAAGGCCAGGAACCGTAAAAAGGCCGCGTT
GCTGGCGTTTTTCCATAGGCTCCGCCCCCCTGACGAGCATCACAAAAATCGACGCTCAAGTCAGAGGTGG
CGAAACCCGACAGGACTATAAAGATACCAGGCGTTTCCCCCTGGAAGCTCCCTCGTGCGCTCTCCTGTTC
CGACCCTGCCGCTTACCGGATACCTGTCCGCCTTTCTCCCTTCGGGAAGCGTGGCGCTTTCTCAATGCTC
ACGCTGTAGGTATCTCAGTTCGGTGTAGGTCGTTCGCTCCAAGCTGGGCTGTGTGCACGAACCCCCCGTT
CAGCCCGACCGCTGCGCCTTATCCGGTAACTATCGTCTTGAGTCCAACCCGGTAAGACACGACTTATCGC
CACTGGCAGCAGCCACTGGTAACAGGATTAGCAGAGCGAGGTATGTAGGCGGTGCTACAGAGTTCTTGAA
GTGGTGGCCTAACTACGGCTACACTAGAAGGACAGTATTTGGTATCTGCGCTCTGCTGAAGCCAGTTACC
TTCGGAAAAAGAGTTGGTAGCTCTTGATCCGGCAAACAAACCACCGCTGGTAGCGGTGGTTTTTTTGTTT
GCAAGCAGCAGATTACGCGCAGAAAAAAAGGATCTCAAGAAGATCCTTTGATCTTTTCTACGGGGTCTGA
CGCTCAGTGGAACGAAAACTCACGTTAAGGGATTTTGGTCATGAGATTATCAAAAAGGATCTTCACCTAG
ATCCTTTTAAATTAAAAATGAAGTTTTAAATCAATCTAAAGTATATATGAGTAAACTTGGTCTGACAGTT
ACCAATGCTTAATCAGTGAGGCACCTATCTCAGCGATCTGTCTATTTCGTTCATCCATAGTTGCCTGACT
CCCCGTCGTGTAGATAACTACGATACGGGAGGGCTTACCATCTGGCCCCAGTGCTGCAATGATACCGCGA
GACCCACGCTCACCGGCTCCAGATTTATCAGCAATAAACCAGCCAGCCGGAAGGGCCGAGCGCAGAAGTG
GTCCTGCAACTTTATCCGCCTCCATCCAGTCTATTAATTGTTGCCGGGAAGCTAGAGTAAGTAGTTCGCC
AGTTAATAGTTTGCGCAACGTTGTTGCCATTGCTGCAGGCATCGTGGTGTCACGCTCGTCGTTTGGTATG
GCTTCATTCAGCTCCGGTTCCCAACGATCAAGGCGAGTTACATGATCCCCCATGTTGTGCAAAAAAGCGG
TTAGCTCCTTCGGTCCTCCGATCGTTGTCAGAAGTAAGTTGGCCGCAGTGTTATCACTCATGGTTATGGC
AGCACTGCATAATTCTCTTACTGTCATGCCATCCGTAAGATGCTTTTCTGTGACTGGTGAGTACTCAACC
AAGTCATTCTGAGAATAGTGTATGCGGCGACCGAGTTGCTCTTGCCCGGCGTCAACACGGGATAATACCG
CGCCACATAGCAGAACTTTAAAAGTGCTCATCATTGGAAAACGTTCTTCGGGGCGAAAACTCTCAAGGAT
CTTACCGCTGTTGAGATCCAGTTCGATGTAACCCACTCGTGCACCCAACTGATCTTCAGCATCTTTTACT
TTCACCAGCGTTTCTGGGTGAGCAAAAACAGGAAGGCAAAATGCCGCAAAAAAGGGAATAAGGGCGACAC
GGAAATGTTGAATACTCATACTCTTCCTTTTTCAATATTATTGAAGCATTTATCAGGGTTATTGTCTCAT
GAGCGGATACATATTTGAATGTATTTAGAAAAATAAACAAATAGGGGTTCCGCGCACATTTCCCCGAAAA
GTGCCACCTGACGTCTAAGAAACCATTATTATCATGACATTAACCTATAAAAATAGGCGTATCACGAGGC
CCTTTCGT
